Addgene plasmid #39435: TAL2065
Depositing lab: Keith Joung. Depositing organization: Massachusetts General Hospital. Publication: FLASH assembly of TALENs for high-throughput genome editing. Reyon D, Tsai SQ, Khayter C, Foden JA, Sander JD, Joung JK. Nat Biotechnol. 2012 Apr 8. doi: 10.1038/nbt.2170. PubMed 22484455.
Backbone
  Vector backbone: JDS70
  Backbone manufacturer: Joung lab (Addgene Plasmid # 32285)
  Backbone size w/o insert (bp): 6447
  Vector type: Mammalian Expression ; T7
Growth in bacteria
  Bacterial resistance: Ampicillin, 100 μg/mL
  Growth temperature: 37°C
  Growth strain: XL1 Blue
  Copy number: High Copy
Gene/Insert
  Gene/Insert name: eGFP-TALEN-39-Right
  Species: H. sapiens (human)
  Insert size (bp): 1742
  Promoter: CMV
  Tag / fusion protein: 3X Flag (N terminal on backbone); WT FOKI (C terminal on backbone)
  Cloning method: Restriction Enzyme; 5′ cloning site BsmBI (destroyed during cloning); 3′ cloning site BsmBI (destroyed during cloning)
  Sequencing primers: 5′ CMV-F
Terms and licenses: Academic/Nonprofit Terms; Industry Terms: Not Available to Industry
Depositor comments: Target binding site: TCAGGGTCAGCTTGCCGTA To reduce the chance of recombination in this plasmid, do not grow in liquid culture for more than 12-14 hours. It is strongly recommended that users perform a diagnostic digest to verify this plasmid prior to use. For example, a double digest of the plasmid with BamHI and KpnI should result in two bands at 2.4kb and 5.8kb
How to cite: TAL2065 was a gift from Keith Joung (Addgene plasmid # 39435 ; http://n2t.net/addgene:39435 ; RRID:Addgene_39435)
