[The description below was written by a language model from this plasmid's Addgene catalogue record.]
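Description:
TAL2065 is a mammalian expression plasmid encoding one half of a TALEN pair, the "right" monomer of eGFP-TALEN-39, built on the JDS70 TALEN backbone (about 6.4 kb without insert). It is maintained in E. coli as a high-copy plasmid under ampicillin selection. The record does not give a feature table, so the origin of replication and other backbone elements such as the polyadenylation signal are not specified. The vector type is listed as mammalian expression with T7, which indicates that a T7 promoter is also present and could support in vitro transcription of the coding sequence.

The insert, about 1.7 kb, is an array of TAL effector repeats that was cloned into the backbone through BsmBI sites that were destroyed in the process. The backbone supplies the flanking parts of the open reading frame: an N-terminal 3X FLAG tag for detection and a C-terminal wild-type FokI nuclease domain. Expression of the complete fusion is driven by the CMV promoter. The repeat array is designed to recognise a 19-nucleotide site, and the insert name points to the eGFP reporter gene as the target, although the species field lists human. Because FokI cleaves only as a dimer, this construct is meant to be co-expressed with the matching left monomer, so that the two proteins bind on either side of a spacer and make a double-strand break.

The plasmid comes from work on FLASH assembly for high-throughput TALEN construction, where eGFP-targeted nucleases would fit reporter-disruption assays of nuclease activity. The depositor notes that the repetitive array is prone to recombination and recommends verifying the plasmid by diagnostic digest.
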