>Addgene plasmid #39435 | TAL2065 | depositor partial sequence | sequence record 49737 | TAL2065 sequence 1742 bps
GAACCTGACCCCAGACCAGGTAGTCGCAATCGCGTCACATGACGGGGGAAAGCAAGCCCTGGAAACCGTG
CAAAGGTTGTTGCCGGTCCTTTGTCAAGACCACGGCCTTACACCGGAGCAAGTCGTGGCCATTGCAAGCA
ACATCGGTGGCAAACAGGCTCTTGAGACGGTTCAGAGACTTCTCCCAGTTCTCTGTCAAGCCCACGGGCT
GACTCCCGATCAAGTTGTAGCGATTGCGAATAACAATGGAGGGAAACAAGCATTGGAGACTGTCCAACGG
CTCCTTCCCGTGTTGTGTCAAGCCCACGGTTTGACGCCTGCACAAGTGGTCGCCATCGCCAACAACAACG
GCGGTAAGCAGGCGCTGGAAACAGTACAGCGCCTGCTGCCTGTACTGTGCCAGGATCATGGACTGACCCC
AGACCAGGTAGTCGCAATCGCGAACAATAATGGGGGAAAGCAAGCCCTGGAAACCGTGCAAAGGTTGTTG
CCGGTCCTTTGTCAAGACCACGGCCTTACACCGGAGCAAGTCGTGGCCATTGCAAGCAATGGGGGTGGCA
AACAGGCTCTTGAGACGGTTCAGAGACTTCTCCCAGTTCTCTGTCAAGCCCACGGGCTGACTCCCGATCA
AGTTGTAGCGATTGCGTCGCATGACGGAGGGAAACAAGCATTGGAGACTGTCCAACGGCTCCTTCCCGTG
TTGTGTCAAGCCCACGGTTTGACGCCTGCACAAGTGGTCGCCATCGCCTCCAATATTGGCGGTAAGCAGG
CGCTGGAAACAGTACAGCGCCTGCTGCCTGTACTGTGCCAGGATCATGGACTGACCCCAGACCAGGTAGT
CGCAATCGCGAACAATAATGGGGGAAAGCAAGCCCTGGAAACCGTGCAAAGGTTGTTGCCGGTCCTTTGT
CAAGACCACGGCCTTACACCGGAGCAAGTCGTGGCCATTGCATCCCACGACGGTGGCAAACAGGCTCTTG
AGACGGTTCAGAGACTTCTCCCAGTTCTCTGTCAAGCCCACGGGCTGACTCCCGATCAAGTTGTAGCGAT
TGCGTCCAACGGTGGAGGGAAACAAGCATTGGAGACTGTCCAACGGCTCCTTCCCGTGTTGTGTCAAGCC
CACGGTTTGACGCCTGCACAAGTGGTCGCCATCGCCTCGAATGGCGGCGGTAAGCAGGCGCTGGAAACAG
TACAGCGCCTGCTGCCTGTACTGTGCCAGGATCATGGACTGACCCCAGACCAGGTAGTCGCAATCGCGAA
CAATAATGGGGGAAAGCAAGCCCTGGAAACCGTGCAAAGGTTGTTGCCGGTCCTTTGTCAAGACCACGGC
CTTACACCGGAGCAAGTCGTGGCCATTGCATCCCACGACGGTGGCAAACAGGCTCTTGAGACGGTTCAGA
GACTTCTCCCAGTTCTCTGTCAAGCCCACGGGCTGACTCCCGATCAAGTTGTAGCGATTGCGTCGCATGA
CGGAGGGAAACAAGCATTGGAGACTGTCCAACGGCTCCTTCCCGTGTTGTGTCAAGCCCACGGTTTGACG
CCTGCACAAGTGGTCGCCATCGCCAACAACAACGGCGGTAAGCAGGCGCTGGAAACAGTACAGCGCCTGC
TGCCTGTACTGTGCCAGGATCATGGACTGACCCCAGACCAGGTAGTCGCAATCGCGTCAAACGGAGGGGG
AAAGCAAGCCCTGGAAACCGTGCAAAGGTTGTTGCCGGTCCTTTGTCAAGACCACGGCCTGA
