>Addgene plasmid #39435 | TAL2065 | addgene partial sequence | sequence record 52891 | JDS-TALEN-F 5'-TAGGGGTCGGTAAACAGTGG-3'
TGCTGACTGTGGCGGGTGAGCTTAGGGGGCCTCCGCTCCAGCTCGACACCGGGCAGCTGCTGAAGATCGC
GAAGAGAGGGGGAGTAACAGCGGTAGAGGCAGTGCACGCCTGGCGCAATGCGCTCACCGGGGCCCCCTTG
AACCTGACCCCAGACCAGGTAGTCGCAATCGCGTCACATGACGGGGGAAAGCAAGCCCTGGAAACCGTGC
AAAGGTTGTTGCCGGTCCTTTGTCAAGACCACGGCCTTACACCGGAGCAAGTCGTGGCCATTGCAAGCAA
CATCGGTGGCAAACAGGCTCTTGAGACGGTTCAGAGACTTCTCCCAGTTCTCTGTCAAGCCCACGGGCTG
ACTCCCGATCAAGTTGTAGCGATTGCGAATAACAATGGAGGGAAACAAGCATTGGAGACTGTCCAACGGC
TCCTTCCCGTGTTGTGTCAAGCCCACGGTTTGACGCCTGCACAAGTGGTCGCCATCGCCAACAACAACGG
CGGTAAGCAGGCGCTGGAAACAGTACAGCGCCTGCTGCCTGTACTGTGCCAGGATCATGGACTGACCCCA
GACCAGGTAGTCGCAATCGCGAACAATAATGGGGGAAAGCAAGCCCTGGAAACCGTGCAAAGGTTGTTGC
CGGTCCTTTGTCAAGACCACGGCCTTACACCGGAGCAAGTCGTGGCCATTGCAAGCAATGGGGGTGGCAA
ACAGGCTCTTGAGACGGTTCAGAGACTTCTCCCAGTTCTCTGTCAAGCCCACGGGCTGACTCCCGATCAA
GTTGTAGCGATTGCGTCGCATGACGGANGGAAACAAGCATTGGAGACTGTCCAACGGCTCCTTCCCGTGT
TGTGTCAAGCCCACGGTTTGACGCCTGCACAAGTGGTCGCCATCGCCTCCAATATTGGCGGTAAGCA
